Addgene plasmid #115424: pSec7-iGFPx6
Purpose: Express Sec7-iGFPx6 at the endogenous locus via pop-in pop-out mutagenesis
Depositing lab: Benjamin Glick. Depositing organization: University of Chicago. Publication: Maturation-driven transport and AP-1-dependent recycling of a secretory cargo in the Golgi. Casler JC, Papanikou E, Barrero JJ, Glick BS. J Cell Biol. 2019 May 6;218(5):1582-1601. doi: 10.1083/jcb.201807195. Epub 2019 Mar 11. PubMed 30858194.
Backbone
  Vector backbone: YIplac211
  Total vector size (bp): 10447
  Vector type: Yeast Expression
  Selectable markers: URA3
Growth in bacteria
  Bacterial resistance: Ampicillin, 100 μg/mL
  Growth temperature: 37°C
  Growth strain: DH5alpha
  Copy number: Unknown
Gene/Insert
  Gene/Insert name: Sec7-iGFPx6
  Species: S. cerevisiae (budding yeast)
  Insert size (bp): 4139
  Promoter: Endogenous
  Tag / fusion protein: iGFP
  Cloning method: Restriction Enzyme; 5′ cloning site EcoRI (unknown if destroyed); 3′ cloning site HindIII (unknown if destroyed)
  Sequencing primers: 5′ GTAAAACGACGGCCAGT; 3′ CACACAGGAAACAGCTATGACCAT
Terms and licenses: Academic/Nonprofit Terms; Industry Terms: Not Available to Industry
Depositor comments: Please note sequence is from JK93da yeast strain rather than S288C
How to cite: pSec7-iGFPx6 was a gift from Benjamin Glick (Addgene plasmid # 115424 ; http://n2t.net/addgene:115424 ; RRID:Addgene_115424)
