[The description below was written by a language model from this plasmid's Addgene catalogue record and pLannotate feature annotations shown in this document.]
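Description:
pSec7-iGFPx6 is a yeast integrating plasmid built on the YIplac211 backbone, designed to replace the chromosomal SEC7 gene of Saccharomyces cerevisiae with a version carrying six tandem copies of GFP. Like other YIp-type vectors, it shows no annotated yeast replication origin, so it can only be maintained in yeast by recombining into the genome. In E. coli it replicates from a high-copy ColE1/pUC-type origin and is selected with ampicillin through the β-lactamase gene. Remnants of the lacZα/lac promoter cloning region flank the insert, which was placed between EcoRI and HindIII sites.

The feature table shows a fragment of the SEC7 coding sequence followed in the same orientation by six evenly spaced GFP repeats, which the annotation tool matches to GFP(S65T); the record calls the tag iGFP. After the last repeat comes roughly 1.5 kb of unannotated sequence and a small predicted yeast ORF, which presumably represents downstream genomic flanking homology, although the record does not define it. No heterologous promoter is included, because expression is meant to come from the endogenous SEC7 promoter after integration.

The URA3 marker, with its own promoter, supports the stated pop-in/pop-out strategy. Integrants are selected by uracil prototrophy, and 5-FOA counterselection then recovers cells that have looped out the vector backbone, leaving the tagged allele at the native locus without a marker. Sec7 is a Golgi-associated protein involved in vesicular traffic, and the multimerised GFP should give a bright signal at native expression levels for live imaging.

The depositor notes that the yeast sequence derives from strain JK93da rather than S288C. The catalogued size (10,447 bp) differs slightly from the sequenced record (10,407 nt).
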