Features (pLannotate 1.2.2; 20 found; start..end, strand, type, name):
    137..236     +  misc_feature   bom (fragment): basis of mobility region from pBR322
    242..399     -  CDS            lacZα (fragment): LacZα fragment of β-galactosidase; lacZ fragment
    397..978     +  CDS            SEC7 (fragment): SEC7_YEAST - Experimental evidence at protein level: Swiss-Prot protein existence level 1. May play a role in vesicular budding and traffic between compartments of the Golgi apparatus. From Saccharomyces cerevisiae (strain ATCC 204508 / S288c) (Baker's yeast).
   1018..1713    +  CDS            GFP (S65T): GFP (S65T) is a basic (constitutively fluorescent) green fluorescent protein published in 1995, derived from Aequorea victoria.
   1738..2433    +  CDS            GFP (S65T): GFP (S65T) is a basic (constitutively fluorescent) green fluorescent protein published in 1995, derived from Aequorea victoria.
   2458..3153    +  CDS            GFP (S65T): GFP (S65T) is a basic (constitutively fluorescent) green fluorescent protein published in 1995, derived from Aequorea victoria.
   3178..3873    +  CDS            GFP (S65T): GFP (S65T) is a basic (constitutively fluorescent) green fluorescent protein published in 1995, derived from Aequorea victoria.
   3898..4593    +  CDS            GFP (S65T): GFP (S65T) is a basic (constitutively fluorescent) green fluorescent protein published in 1995, derived from Aequorea victoria.
   4618..5313    +  CDS            GFP (S65T): GFP (S65T) is a basic (constitutively fluorescent) green fluorescent protein published in 1995, derived from Aequorea victoria.
   6812..6976    +  CDS            YD169_YEAST: Protein predicted: Swiss-Prot protein existence level 4. From Saccharomyces cerevisiae (strain ATCC 204508 / S288c) (Baker's yeast).
   7089..7105    -  protein_bind   lac operator: The lac repressor binds to the lac operator to inhibit transcription in E. coli. This inhibition can be relieved by adding lactose or isopropyl-β-D-thiogalactopyranoside (IPTG). lac repressor encoded by lacI
   7113..7143    -  promoter       lac promoter: promoter for the E. coli lac operon
   7158..7179    -  protein_bind   CAP binding site: CAP binding activates transcription in the presence of cAMP. E. coli catabolite activator protein
   7192..7284    -  CDS            lacI (fragment): lac repressor; lacI; The lac repressor binds to the lac operator to inhibit transcription in E. coli. This inhibition can be relieved by adding lactose or isopropyl-β-D-thiogalactopyranoside (IPTG).
   7467..8055    -  rep_origin     ori: high-copy-number ColE1/pMB1/pBR322/pUC origin of replication
   8226..9086    -  CDS            AmpR: β-lactamase; bla; confers resistance to ampicillin, carbenicillin, and related antibiotics
   9087..9191    -  promoter       AmpR promoter: bla
   9320..10121   -  CDS            URA3 (fragment): orotidine-5'-phosphate decarboxylase, required for uracil biosynthesis; S. cerevisiae URA3; yeast auxotrophic marker, counterselectable with 5-fluoroorotic acid (5-FOA)
  10122..10337   -  promoter       URA3 promoter: S. cerevisiae URA3
  10407..35      +  CDS            rop (fragment) (across the origin): Rop protein, which maintains plasmids at low copy number; rop
>Addgene plasmid #115424 | pSec7-iGFPx6 | addgene full sequence | sequence record 226972 | Addgene  NGS Result
TCGCGCGTTTCGGTGATGACGGTGAAAACCTCTGACACATGCAGCTCCCGGAGACGGTCACAGCTTGTCT
GTAAGCGGATGCCGGGAGCAGACAAGCCCGTCAGGGCGCGTCAGCGGGTGTTGGCGGGTGTCGGGGCTGG
CTTAACTATGCGGCATCAGAGCAGATTGTACTGAGAGTGCACCATATGCGGTGTGAAATACCGCACAGAT
GCGTAAGGAGAAAATACCGCATCAGGCGCCATTCGCCATTCAGGCTGCGCAACTGTTGGGAAGGGCGATC
GGTGCGGGCCTCTTCGCTATTACGCCAGCTGGCGAAAGGGGGATGTGCTGCAAGGCGATTAAGTTGGGTA
ACGCCAGGGTTTTCCCAGTCACGACGTTGTAAAACGACGGCCAGTGAATTCTATTGTTGTCAAATGTGTT
TTACAGCTTTTGATGATAGAGCTGCTCAACGAATTATTCGAGAACGAAGATTTTGCCCACTGTATCCCTT
ACAAGGAAGCCATTAGAATTACAAGATTGTTGGAGAAATCGTACGAATTTTCTCGTGACTTTAATGAAGA
TTATGGGTTAAGAACAAGACTAGTAGAGGCTCGTGTAGTTGATAAAATACCAAACCTGTTGAAACAAGAA
ACGAGTGCTGCTGCAGTTCTCCTTGACATTATGTTTCAGTTGTATCTGAACGATGATGAGAAGAAGGCTG
ATTTAATAACTCGTCTGATCACCATTTGCATCCAGGTCGTAGAGGGTTATGTTTCTTTGGATGATAGAAC
CATGGAACGTAGTATCAATGCCTGGCGTTCAGTGATAGTTGAAATATTACAAGGTTACTACGAATTTGAT
GATGAAGACTTTAGACTATACTGTCCTGCTATGTATGCTCTGGTGATTCAAATATTAGATAAGAGCGTTC
CAACGGAGTTGAGACATGCTATAAAACAATTTCTAAGCAGAGTTGGTGAATTATACCTTTCTACGGATCC
AGGAAGTTCGGGGTCCAGCGGTTCTTCAGGCGCTAGCATGGATAGCACTGAGAGCCTTTTCACTGGAGTT
GTCCCAATTCTTGTTGAATTAGATGGTGATGTTAATGGGCACAAATTTTCTGTCAGTGGAGAGGGTGAAG
GTGATGCAACATACGGAAAACTTACCCTTAAATTTATTTGCACTACTGGAAAACTACCTGTTCCTTGGCC
AACACTTGTCACTACTTTAACTTATGGTGTTCAGTGCTTTTCAAGATACCCGGATCATATGAAACAGCAT
GACTTTTTCAAGAGTGCCATGCCCGAAGGTTATGTACAGGAAAGAACTATATTTTTCAAAGATGACGGGA
ACTACAAGACACGTGCTGAAGTCAAGTTTGAAGGTGATACCCTTGTTAATAGAATCGAGTTAAAAGGTAT
TGATTTTAAAGAAGATGGAAACATTCTTGGGCACAAATTGGAATACAACTATAACTCACACAATGTATAC
ATCATGGCAGACAAACAAAAGAATGGAATCAAAGCTAACTTCAAAATTAGACACAACATTGAAGATGGAA
GCGTTCAACTAGCAGACCATTATCAACAAAATACTCCAATTGGCGATGGCCCTGTCCTTTTACCAGACAA
CCATTACCTGTCCACACAATCTGCCCTTTCGAAAGATCCCAACGAAAAGAGAGACCACATGGTCCTTAAA
GAGTTTGTAACAGCTGCTGGGATTACACATGGCAGCTCCGGCTCCAGCGGGTCTAGCATGGATAGCACTG
AGAGCCTTTTCACTGGAGTTGTCCCAATTCTTGTTGAATTAGATGGTGATGTTAATGGGCACAAATTTTC
TGTCAGTGGAGAGGGTGAAGGTGATGCAACATACGGAAAACTTACCCTTAAATTTATTTGCACTACTGGA
AAACTACCTGTTCCTTGGCCAACACTTGTCACTACTTTAACTTATGGTGTTCAGTGCTTTTCAAGATACC
CGGATCATATGAAACAGCATGACTTTTTCAAGAGTGCCATGCCCGAAGGTTATGTACAGGAAAGAACTAT
ATTTTTCAAAGATGACGGGAACTACAAGACACGTGCTGAAGTCAAGTTTGAAGGTGATACCCTTGTTAAT
AGAATCGAGTTAAAAGGTATTGATTTTAAAGAAGATGGAAACATTCTTGGGCACAAATTGGAATACAACT
ATAACTCACACAATGTATACATCATGGCAGACAAACAAAAGAATGGAATCAAAGCTAACTTCAAAATTAG
ACACAACATTGAAGATGGAAGCGTTCAACTAGCAGACCATTATCAACAAAATACTCCAATTGGCGATGGC
CCTGTCCTTTTACCAGACAACCATTACCTGTCCACACAATCTGCCCTTTCGAAAGATCCCAACGAAAAGA
GAGACCACATGGTCCTTAAAGAGTTTGTAACAGCTGCTGGGATTACACATGGCAGCTCCGGCTCCAGCGG
GTCTAGCATGGATAGCACTGAGAGCCTTTTCACTGGAGTTGTCCCAATTCTTGTTGAATTAGATGGTGAT
GTTAATGGGCACAAATTTTCTGTCAGTGGAGAGGGTGAAGGTGATGCAACATACGGAAAACTTACCCTTA
AATTTATTTGCACTACTGGAAAACTACCTGTTCCTTGGCCAACACTTGTCACTACTTTAACTTATGGTGT
TCAGTGCTTTTCAAGATACCCGGATCATATGAAACAGCATGACTTTTTCAAGAGTGCCATGCCCGAAGGT
TATGTACAGGAAAGAACTATATTTTTCAAAGATGACGGGAACTACAAGACACGTGCTGAAGTCAAGTTTG
AAGGTGATACCCTTGTTAATAGAATCGAGTTAAAAGGTATTGATTTTAAAGAAGATGGAAACATTCTTGG
GCACAAATTGGAATACAACTATAACTCACACAATGTATACATCATGGCAGACAAACAAAAGAATGGAATC
AAAGCTAACTTCAAAATTAGACACAACATTGAAGATGGAAGCGTTCAACTAGCAGACCATTATCAACAAA
ATACTCCAATTGGCGATGGCCCTGTCCTTTTACCAGACAACCATTACCTGTCCACACAATCTGCCCTTTC
GAAAGATCCCAACGAAAAGAGAGACCACATGGTCCTTAAAGAGTTTGTAACAGCTGCTGGGATTACACAT
GGCAGCTCCGGCTCCAGCGGGTCTAGCATGGATAGCACTGAGAGCCTTTTCACTGGAGTTGTCCCAATTC
TTGTTGAATTAGATGGTGATGTTAATGGGCACAAATTTTCTGTCAGTGGAGAGGGTGAAGGTGATGCAAC
ATACGGAAAACTTACCCTTAAATTTATTTGCACTACTGGAAAACTACCTGTTCCTTGGCCAACACTTGTC
ACTACTTTAACTTATGGTGTTCAGTGCTTTTCAAGATACCCGGATCATATGAAACAGCATGACTTTTTCA
AGAGTGCCATGCCCGAAGGTTATGTACAGGAAAGAACTATATTTTTCAAAGATGACGGGAACTACAAGAC
ACGTGCTGAAGTCAAGTTTGAAGGTGATACCCTTGTTAATAGAATCGAGTTAAAAGGTATTGATTTTAAA
GAAGATGGAAACATTCTTGGGCACAAATTGGAATACAACTATAACTCACACAATGTATACATCATGGCAG
ACAAACAAAAGAATGGAATCAAAGCTAACTTCAAAATTAGACACAACATTGAAGATGGAAGCGTTCAACT
AGCAGACCATTATCAACAAAATACTCCAATTGGCGATGGCCCTGTCCTTTTACCAGACAACCATTACCTG
TCCACACAATCTGCCCTTTCGAAAGATCCCAACGAAAAGAGAGACCACATGGTCCTTAAAGAGTTTGTAA
CAGCTGCTGGGATTACACATGGCAGCTCCGGCTCCAGCGGGTCTAGCATGGATAGCACTGAGAGCCTTTT
CACTGGAGTTGTCCCAATTCTTGTTGAATTAGATGGTGATGTTAATGGGCACAAATTTTCTGTCAGTGGA
GAGGGTGAAGGTGATGCAACATACGGAAAACTTACCCTTAAATTTATTTGCACTACTGGAAAACTACCTG
TTCCTTGGCCAACACTTGTCACTACTTTAACTTATGGTGTTCAGTGCTTTTCAAGATACCCGGATCATAT
GAAACAGCATGACTTTTTCAAGAGTGCCATGCCCGAAGGTTATGTACAGGAAAGAACTATATTTTTCAAA
GATGACGGGAACTACAAGACACGTGCTGAAGTCAAGTTTGAAGGTGATACCCTTGTTAATAGAATCGAGT
TAAAAGGTATTGATTTTAAAGAAGATGGAAACATTCTTGGGCACAAATTGGAATACAACTATAACTCACA
CAATGTATACATCATGGCAGACAAACAAAAGAATGGAATCAAAGCTAACTTCAAAATTAGACACAACATT
GAAGATGGAAGCGTTCAACTAGCAGACCATTATCAACAAAATACTCCAATTGGCGATGGCCCTGTCCTTT
TACCAGACAACCATTACCTGTCCACACAATCTGCCCTTTCGAAAGATCCCAACGAAAAGAGAGACCACAT
GGTCCTTAAAGAGTTTGTAACAGCTGCTGGGATTACACATGGCAGCTCCGGCTCCAGCGGGTCTAGCATG
GATAGCACTGAGAGCCTTTTCACTGGAGTTGTCCCAATTCTTGTTGAATTAGATGGTGATGTTAATGGGC
ACAAATTTTCTGTCAGTGGAGAGGGTGAAGGTGATGCAACATACGGAAAACTTACCCTTAAATTTATTTG
CACTACTGGAAAACTACCTGTTCCTTGGCCAACACTTGTCACTACTTTAACTTATGGTGTTCAGTGCTTT
TCAAGATACCCGGATCATATGAAACAGCATGACTTTTTCAAGAGTGCCATGCCCGAAGGTTATGTACAGG
AAAGAACTATATTTTTCAAAGATGACGGGAACTACAAGACACGTGCTGAAGTCAAGTTTGAAGGTGATAC
CCTTGTTAATAGAATCGAGTTAAAAGGTATTGATTTTAAAGAAGATGGAAACATTCTTGGGCACAAATTG
GAATACAACTATAACTCACACAATGTATACATCATGGCAGACAAACAAAAGAATGGAATCAAAGCTAACT
TCAAAATTAGACACAACATTGAAGATGGAAGCGTTCAACTAGCAGACCATTATCAACAAAATACTCCAAT
TGGCGATGGCCCTGTCCTTTTACCAGACAACCATTACCTGTCCACACAATCTGCCCTTTCGAAAGATCCC
AACGAAAAGAGAGACCACATGGTCCTTAAAGAGTTTGTAACAGCTGCTGGGATTACACATGGCAGCTCCG
GCTCCAGCGGGTAAAGCGGCCGGGCTTTGTTGAATGGTCCAGCAGATTAAAATATGCTTAGTTGTAGAAC
ACAGAAAAAATGAGAAGGTTGATATACTTTTACTCATATTTACCCTGATTTAATGGCGGTGATCCTTTTT
AGATTCGTTTAATTCATAAACAAGGTACATCATATAGCAATAACAAATATGTAAACTATGTAGAAAGACT
TATCAAGTTTAGCCATCTTGGTCCTCATTCATGGGCATTTTATACTAACTTCATTTTTGCCGAAATAAGA
AAGGATGTAATCTTAACCTAAAATATGTAAGCAATTAAGGGTGCACGTAGTTACTTGCGAACAAATAGGA
AAAGAAAGAAACAAGCACGGATACTGAATGACTGAGTGTATTACTACACGATTTATCTCAACGAATTTAA
GTGTGGAGGACGATCGGCTGCACGTAGGAGTCAACGTTTTTTTACTGTGTTCATCACAAAACCATTAAGC
TGAGTCATCCATATTGCAAACAATAAGGTAGCACCGCTTCCATCAAAACACTAGAACATACCGATGTTTT
CACGGATTTATTGGAAACAAATAGCAGATGAGGGCGTTTTTACTTGTAATGAAGGCGAATGAGAAGGCAA
GGCTTACAGGCTTGTTGTTTATGCCAAGCATCAATACTCGCTATGGACGAGCGCCATCAGCGATAACAAC
AAAGTTTGCAAGTGCTTGCTTGGATATAAAAGGCTTGACGCTTAAGATAAATAGGGCCATACTTGCTTGC
TTTTACTATTTTTGTTCCTCATAAGCCTGATTGACTACGCTATTATAAACCCCTACATTATCCTATAATC
AACTTCACTTGTGTAACGTTGAATGAGTTCAACTGAGTAATACTCGGTCGGAAATATACGCTCCATCTGG
CAGGAAACATAGGCTGCATTTATATCTTGCACAATTATGCCCTTCGTAGGTGTATGTTTTCATGTTTTCC
ATTATGTCAATGTAGATGTATCTTTGGACAGGCAACTTTTGGATCAATAAAGCACAATTTTTGAGCAATT
TGAGATATCCAGTATTTGTACGGGAGTCCCAAGATTGTTTAGCCTAAAAGGTTGAGGACTTGGATTATTC
TTCCATCAAGCGCCTCCACCCCTCGCATCCTATTTCTTTTGAAGCATAGGGGACGAGACTGTCTGTAATT
TATGGCGAAGTATGACAAGAAAGATTCAAACTTTGTTTTACGTATGCCCCAATAAATTCTATGGTAGCAC
TACTAGAGACGTATTTTGGTTTTGTAATAATTTTCAAACTGCTCGCTATGATTTGTTACAAGAAACAAAC
AAAAGACACGACCATAGGGTTCATGTTGGTGGTTGCGAAGCCACATCTTTAAAACATTACTGCAAATTCA
GCAGGAGTGAGTAGCAAAATCGACAAAAACTAGAGTACGCAACATTCCCGGTCGTAAATTTCTTATCGTG
GCGCCAGAACATTCCCGTCCAATGATGAGAATGTCTCTAAAACAAATGCAGTCACAGAGATTTTCTGCGA
CTTCTCGAGTGAGAATGTTGCTTATTGGTGCTAGTGGCTTGAGATCTTCGTCAAGCAAATTGGAATGCCC
CCAGATTCTCAAACAAGCACGGCAGAAACTGAAATACGGCCAAAATTATGAACCCTTTTGTGGGATCTTT
GTAGAAATAGGACCTCAGGATAGTATGATGAAGAATGTTGGCATGCAAGCTTGGCGTAATCATGGTCATA
GCTGTTTCCTGTGTGAAATTGTTATCCGCTCACAATTCCACACAACATACGAGCCGGAAGCATAAAGTGT
AAAGCCTGGGGTGCCTAATGAGTGAGCTAACTCACATTAATTGCGTTGCGCTCACTGCCCGCTTTCCAGT
CGGGAAACCTGTCGTGCCAGCTGCATTAATGAATCGGCCAACGCGCGGGGAGAGGCGGTTTGCGTATTGG
GCGCTCTTCCGCTTCCTCGCTCACTGACTCGCTGCGCTCGGTCGTTCGGCTGCGGCGAGCGGTATCAGCT
CACTCAAAGGCGGTAATACGGTTATCCACAGAATCAGGGGATAACGCAGGAAAGAACATGTGAGCAAAAG
GCCAGCAAAAGGCCAGGAACCGTAAAAAGGCCGCGTTGCTGGCGTTTTTCCATAGGCTCCGCCCCCCTGA
CGAGCATCACAAAAATCGACGCTCAAGTCAGAGGTGGCGAAACCCGACAGGACTATAAAGATACCAGGCG
TTTCCCCCTGGAAGCTCCCTCGTGCGCTCTCCTGTTCCGACCCTGCCGCTTACCGGATACCTGTCCGCCT
TTCTCCCTTCGGGAAGCGTGGCGCTTTCTCATAGCTCACGCTGTAGGTATCTCAGTTCGGTGTAGGTCGT
TCGCTCCAAGCTGGGCTGTGTGCACGAACCCCCCGTTCAGCCCGACCGCTGCGCCTTATCCGGTAACTAT
CGTCTTGAGTCCAACCCGGTAAGACACGACTTATCGCCACTGGCAGCAGCCACTGGTAACAGGATTAGCA
GAGCGAGGTATGTAGGCGGTGCTACAGAGTTCTTGAAGTGGTGGCCTAACTACGGCTACACTAGAAGAAC
AGTATTTGGTATCTGCGCTCTGCTGAAGCCAGTTACCTTCGGAAAAAGAGTTGGTAGCTCTTGATCCGGC
AAACAAACCACCGCTGGTAGCGGTGGTTTTTTTGTTTGCAAGCAGCAGATTACGCGCAGAAAAAAAGGAT
CTCAAGAAGATCCTTTGATCTTTTCTACGGGGTCTGACGCTCAGTGGAACGAAAACTCACGTTAAGGGAT
TTTGGTCATGAGATTATCAAAAAGGATCTTCACCTAGATCCTTTTAAATTAAAAATGAAGTTTTAAATCA
ATCTAAAGTATATATGAGTAAACTTGGTCTGACAGTTACCAATGCTTAATCAGTGAGGCACCTATCTCAG
CGATCTGTCTATTTCGTTCATCCATAGTTGCCTGACTCCCCGTCGTGTAGATAACTACGATACGGGAGGG
CTTACCATCTGGCCCCAGTGCTGCAATGATACCGCGAGACCCACGCTCACCGGCTCCAGATTTATCAGCA
ATAAACCAGCCAGCCGGAAGGGCCGAGCGCAGAAGTGGTCCTGCAACTTTATCCGCCTCCATCCAGTCTA
TTAATTGTTGCCGGGAAGCTAGAGTAAGTAGTTCGCCAGTTAATAGTTTGCGCAACGTTGTTGCCATTGC
TACAGGCATCGTGGTGTCACGCTCGTCGTTTGGTATGGCTTCATTCAGCTCCGGTTCCCAACGATCAAGG
CGAGTTACATGATCCCCCATGTTGTGCAAAAAAGCGGTTAGCTCCTTCGGTCCTCCGATCGTTGTCAGAA
GTAAGTTGGCCGCAGTGTTATCACTCATGGTTATGGCAGCACTGCATAATTCTCTTACTGTCATGCCATC
CGTAAGATGCTTTTCTGTGACTGGTGAGTACTCAACCAAGTCATTCTGAGAATAGTGTATGCGGCGACCG
AGTTGCTCTTGCCCGGCGTCAATACGGGATAATACCGCGCCACATAGCAGAACTTTAAAAGTGCTCATCA
TTGGAAAACGTTCTTCGGGGCGAAAACTCTCAAGGATCTTACCGCTGTTGAGATCCAGTTCGATGTAACC
CACTCGTGCACCCAACTGATCTTCAGCATCTTTTACTTTCACCAGCGTTTCTGGGTGAGCAAAAACAGGA
AGGCAAAATGCCGCAAAAAAGGGAATAAGGGCGACACGGAAATGTTGAATACTCATACTCTTCCTTTTTC
AATATTATTGAAGCATTTATCAGGGTTATTGTCTCATGAGCGGATACATATTTGAATGTATTTAGAAAAA
TAAACAAATAGGGGTTCCGCGCACATTTCCCCGAAAAGTGCCACCTAGCTTTTTCTTTCCAATTTTTTTT
TTTTCGTCATTATAAAAATCATTACGACCGAGATTCCCGGGTAATAACTGATATAATTAAATTGAAGCTC
TAATTTGTGAGTTTAGCTGGCCGCATCTTCTCAAATATGCTTCCCAGCCTGCTTTTCTGTAACGTTCACC
CTCTACCTTAGCATCCCTTCCCTTTGCAAATAGTCCTCTTCCAACAATAATAATGTCAGATCCTGTAGAG
ACCACATCATCCACGGTTCTATACTGTTGACCCAATGCGTCTCCCTTGTCATCTAAACCCACACCGGGTG
TCATAATCAACCAATCGTAACCTTCATCTCTTCCACCCATGTCTCTTTGAGCAATAAAGCCGATAACAAA
ATCTTTGTCGCTCTTCGCAATGTCAACAGTACCCTTAGTATATTCTCCAGTAGATAGGGAGCCCTTGCAT
GACAATTCTGCTAACATCAAAAGGCCTCTAGGTTCCTTTGTTACTTCTTCTGCCGCCTGCTTCAAACCGC
TAACAATACCTGGGCCCACCACACCGTGTGCATTCGTAATGTCTGCCCATTCTGCTATTCTGTATACACC
CGCAGAGTACTGCAATTTGACTGTATTACCAATGTCAGCAAATTTTCTGTCTTCGAAGAGTAAAAAATTG
TACTTGGCGGATAATGCCTTTAGCGGCTTAACTGTGCCCTCCATGGAAAAATCAGTCAAGATATCCACAT
GTGTTTTTAGTAAACAAATTTTGGGACCTAATGCTTCAACTAACTCCAGTAATTCCTTGGTGGTACGAAC
ATCCAATGAAGCACACAAGTTTGTTTGCTTTTCGTGCATGATATTAAATAGCTTGGCAGCAACAGGACTA
GGATGAGTAGCAGCACGTTCCTTATATGTAGCTTTCGACATGATTTATCTTCGTTTCCTGCAGGTTTTTG
TTCTGTGCAGTTGGGTTAAGAATACTGGGCAATTTCATGTTTCTTCAACACTACATATGCGTATATATAC
CAATCTAAGTCTGTGCTCCTTCCTTCGTTCTTCCTTCTGTTCGGAGATTACCGAATCAAAAAAATTTCAA
GGAAACCGAAATCAAAAAAAAGAATAAAAAAAAAATGATGAATTGAAAAGCTCTAAGAAACCATTATTAT
CATGACATTAACCTATAAAAATAGGCGTATCACGAGGCCCTTTCGTC
