>Addgene plasmid #115424 | pSec7-iGFPx6 | addgene partial sequence | sequence record 226974 | AmpSeq-F 5'-ctcatgagcggatacatatttgaa-3'
NNNNNNNNNNNNNNNNNNNNAANNNNNATNNGGGTTCCGCGCACATTTCCCCGAAAAGTGCCACCTAGCT
TTTTCTTTCCAATTTTTTTTTTTTCGTCATTATAAAAATCATTACGACCGAGATTCCCGGGTAATAACTG
ATATAATTAAATTGAAGCTCTAATTTGTGAGTTTAGCTGGCCGCATCTTCTCAAATATGCTTCCCAGCCT
GCTTTTCTGTAACGTTCACCCTCTACCTTAGCATCCCTTCCCTTTGCAAATAGTCCTCTTCCAACAATAA
TAATGTCAGATCCTGTAGAGACCACATCATCCACGGTTCTATACTGTTGACCCAATGCGTCTCCCTTGTC
ATCTAAACCCACACCGGGTGTCATAATCAACCAATCGTAACCTTCATCTCTTCCACCCATGTCTCTTTGA
GCAATAAAGCCGATAACAAAATCTTTGTCGCTCTTCGCAATGTCAACAGTACCCTTAGTATATTCTCCAG
TAGATAGGGAGCCCTTGCATGACAATTCTGCTAACATCAAAAGGCCTCTAGGTTCCTTTGTTACTTCTTC
TGCCGCCTGCTTCAAACCGCTAACAATACCTGGGCCCACCACACCGTGTGCATTCGTAATGTCTGCCCAT
TCTGCTATTCTGTATACACCCGCAGAGTACTGCAATTTGACTGTATTACCAATGTCAGCAAATTTTCTGT
CTTCGAAGAGTAAAAAATTGTACTTGGCGGATAATGCCTTTAGCGGCTTAACTGTGCCCTCCATGGAAAA
ATCAGTCAAGATATCCACATGTGTTTTTAGTAAACAAATTTTGGGACCTAATGCTTCAACTAACTCCAGT
AATTCCTTGGTGGTACGAACATCCAATGAAGCACACAAGTTTGTTTGCTTTTCGTGCATGATATTAAATA
GCTNGGGCAGCAACAGGACTNGGATGAGTAGCAGCACGTTCCTTATATGTAGCTTTCGACATGATTTATC
TTCGTTTCCTGCAGGTTTTTGTTCTGTGCAGTTGGGNTAAGAATACTGGGGCAATTTC
